>Addgene plasmid #124212 | spCas9-NLS-MAV | addgene full sequence | sequence record 247305 | Addgene NGS Result
AGCGCCTGATGCGGTATTTTCTCCTTACGCATCTGTGCGGTATTTCACACCGCAATGGTGCACTCTCAGT
ACAATCTGCTCTGATGCCGCATAGTTAAGCCAGTATACACTCCGCTATCGCTACGTGACTGGGTCATGGC
TGCGCCCCGACACCCGCCAACACCCGCTGACGCGCCCTGACGGGCTTGTCTGCTCCCGGCATCCGCTTAC
AGACAAGCTGTGACCGTCTCCGGGAGCTGCATGTGTCAGAGGTTTTCACCGTCATCACCGAAACGCGCGA
GGCAGCTGCGGTAAAGCTCATCAGCGTGGTCGTGAAGCGATTCACAGATGTCTGCCTGTTCATCCGCGTC
CAGCTCGTTGAGTTTCTCCAGAAGCGTTAATGTCTGGCTTCTGATAAAGCGGGCCATGTTAAGGGCGGTT
TTTTCCTGTTTGGTCACTGATGCCTCCGTGTAAGGGGGATTTCTGTTCATGGGGGTAATGATACCGATGA
AACGAGAGAGGATGCTCACGATACGGGTTACTGATGATGAACATGCCCGGTTACTGGAACGTTGTGAGGG
TAAACAACTGGCGGTATGGATGCGGCGGGACCAGAGAAAAATCACTCAGGGTCAATGCCAGCGCTTCGTT
AATACAGATGTAGGTGTTCCACAGGGTAGCCAGCAGCATCCTGCGATGCAGATCCGGAACATAATGGTGC
AGGGCGCTGACTTCCGCGTTTCCAGACTTTACGAAACACGGAAACCGAAGACCATTCATGTTGTTGCTCA
GGTCGCAGACGTTTTGCAGCAGCAGTCGCTTCACGTTCGCTCGCGTATCGGTGATTCATTCTGCTAACCA
GTAAGGCAACCCCGCCAGCCTAGCCGGGTCCTCAACGACAGGAGCACGATCATGCGCACCCGTGGGGCCG
CCATGCCGGCGATAATGGCCTGCTTCTCGCCGAAACGTTTGGTGGCGGGACCAGTGACGAAGGCTTGAGC
GAGGGCGTGCAAGATTCCGAATACCGCAAGCGACAGGCCGATCATCGTCGCGCTCCAGCGAAAGCGGTCC
TCGCCGAAAATGACCCAGAGCGCTGCCGGCACCTGTCCTACGAGTTGCATGATAAAGAAGACAGTCATAA
GTGCGGCGACGATAGTCATGCCCCGCGCCCACCGGAAGGAGCTGACTGGGTTGAAGGCTCTCAAGGGCAT
CGGTCGAGATCCCGGTGCCTAATGAGTGAGCTAACTTACATTAATTGCGTTGCGCTCACTGCCCGCTTTC
CAGTCGGGAAACCTGTCGTGCCAGCTGCATTAATGAATCGGCCAACGCGCGGGGAGAGGCGGTTTGCGTA
TTGGGCGCCAGGGTGGTTTTTCTTTTCACCAGTGAGACGGGCAACAGCTGATTGCCCTTCACCGCCTGGC
CCTGAGAGAGTTGCAGCAAGCGGTCCACGCTGGTTTGCCCCAGCAGGCGAAAATCCTGTTTGATGGTGGT
TAACGGCGGGATATAACATGAGCTGTCTTCGGTATCGTCGTATCCCACTACCGAGATATCCGCACCAACG
CGCAGCCCGGACTCGGTAATGGCGCGCATTGCGCCCAGCGCCATCTGATCGTTGGCAACCAGCATCGCAG
TGGGAACGATGCCCTCATTCAGCATTTGCATGGTTTGTTGAAAACCGGACATGGCACTCCAGTCGCCTTC
CCGTTCCGCTATCGGCTGAATTTGATTGCGAGTGAGATATTTATGCCAGCCAGCCAGACGCAGACGCGCC
GAGACAGAACTTAATGGGCCCGCTAACAGCGCGATTTGCTGGTGACCCAATGCGACCAGATGCTCCACGC
CCAGTCGCGTACCGTCTTCATGGGAGAAAATAATACTGTTGATGGGTGTCTGGTCAGAGACATCAAGAAA
TAACGCCGGAACATTAGTGCAGGCAGCTTCCACAGCAATGGCATCCTGGTCATCCAGCGGATAGTTAATG
ATCAGCCCACTGACGCGTTGCGCGAGAAGATTGTGCACCGCCGCTTTACAGGCTTCGACGCCGCTTCGTT
CTACCATCGACACCACCACGCTGGCACCCAGTTGATCGGCGCGAGATTTAATCGCCGCGACAATTTGCGA
CGGCGCGTGCAGGGCCAGACTGGAGGTGGCAACGCCAATCAGCAACGACTGTTTGCCCGCCAGTTGTTGT
GCCACGCGGTTGGGAATGTAATTCAGCTCCGCCATCGCCGCTTCCACTTTTTCCCGCGTTTTCGCAGAAA
CGTGGCTGGCCTGGTTCACCACGCGGGAAACGGTCTGATAAGAGACACCGGCATACTCTGCGACATCGTA
TAACGTTACTGGTTTCACATTCACCACCCTGAATTGACTCTCTTCCGGGCGCTATCATGCCATACCGCGA
AAGGTTTTGCGCCATTCGATGGTGTCCGGGATCTCGACGCTCTCCCTTATGCGACTCCTGCATTAGGAAG
CAGCCCAGTAGTAGGTTGAGGCCGTTGAGCACCGCCGCCGCAAGGAATGGTGCATGCAAGGAGATGGCGC
CCAACAGTCCCCCGGCCACGGGGCCTGCCACCATACCCACGCCGAAACAAGCGCTCATGAGCCCGAAGTG
GCGAGCCCGATCTTCCCCATCGGTGATGTCGGCGATATAGGCGCCAGCAACCGCACCTGTGGCGCCGGTG
ATGCCGGCCACGATGCGTCCGGCGTAGAGGATCGAGATCTCGATCCCGCGAAATTAATACGACTCACTAT
AGGGGAATTGTGAGCGGATAACAATTCCCCTCTAGAAATAATTTTGTTTAACTTTAAGAAGGAGATATAC
ATATGCACCATCACCATCACCATGGAAAAATCGAAGAAGGTAAACTGGTAATCTGGATTAACGGCGATAA
AGGCTATAACGGTCTCGCTGAAGTCGGTAAGAAATTCGAGAAAGATACCGGAATTAAAGTCACCGTTGAG
CATCCGGATAAACTGGAAGAGAAATTCCCACAGGTTGCGGCAACTGGCGATGGCCCTGACATTATCTTCT
GGGCACACGACCGCTTTGGTGGCTACGCTCAATCTGGCCTGTTGGCTGAAATCACCCCGGACAAAGCGTT
CCAGGACAAGCTGTATCCGTTTACCTGGGATGCCGTACGTTACAACGGCAAGCTGATTGCTTACCCGATC
GCTGTTGAAGCGTTATCGCTGATTTATAACAAAGATCTGCTGCCGAACCCGCCAAAAACCTGGGAAGAGA
TCCCGGCGCTGGATAAAGAACTGAAAGCGAAAGGTAAGAGCGCGCTGATGTTCAACCTGCAAGAACCGTA
CTTCACCTGGCCGCTGATTGCTGCTGACGGGGGTTATGCGTTCAAGTATGAAAACGGCAAGTACGACATT
AAAGACGTGGGCGTGGATAACGCTGGCGCGAAAGCGGGTCTGACCTTCCTGGTTGACCTGATTAAAAACA
AACACATGAATGCAGACACCGATTACTCCATCGCAGAAGCTGCCTTTAATAAAGGCGAAACAGCGATGAC
CATCAACGGCCCGTGGGCATGGTCCAACATCGACACCAGCAAAGTGAATTATGGTGTAACGGTACTGCCG
ACCTTCAAGGGTCAACCATCCAAACCGTTCGTTGGCGTGCTGAGCGCAGGTATTAACGCCGCCAGTCCGA
ACAAAGAGCTGGCAAAAGAGTTCCTCGAAAACTATCTGCTGACTGATGAAGGTCTGGAAGCGGTTAATAA
AGACAAACCGCTGGGTGCCGTAGCGCTGAAGTCTTACGAGGAAGAGTTGGCGAAAGATCCACGTATTGCC
GCCACTATGGAAAACGCCCAGAAAGGTGAAATCATGCCGAACATCCCGCAGATGTCCGCTTTCTGGTATG
CCGTGCGTACTGCGGTGATCAACGCCGCCAGCGGTCGTCAGACTGTCGATGAAGCCCTGAAAGACGCGCA
GACTAATTCGAGCTCGAACAACAACAACACTAGTGAAAACCTGTATTTCCAGGGAGCAGCCTCGATGGAT
AAGAAATACTCAATAGGCTTAGATATCGGCACAAATAGCGTCGGATGGGCGGTGATCACTGATGAATATA
AGGTTCCGTCTAAAAAGTTCAAGGTTCTGGGAAATACAGACCGCCACAGTATCAAAAAAAATCTTATAGG
GGCTCTTTTATTTGACAGTGGAGAGACAGCGGAAGCGACTCGTCTCAAACGGACAGCTCGTAGAAGGTAT
ACACGTCGGAAGAATCGTATTTGTTATCTACAGGAGATTTTTTCAAATGAGATGGCGAAAGTAGATGATA
GTTTCTTTCATCGACTTGAAGAGTCTTTTTTGGTGGAAGAAGACAAGAAGCATGAACGTCATCCTATTTT
TGGAAATATAGTAGATGAAGTTGCTTATCATGAGAAATATCCAACTATCTATCATCTGCGAAAAAAATTG
GTAGATTCTACTGATAAAGCGGATTTGCGCTTAATCTATTTGGCCTTAGCGCATATGATTAAGTTTCGTG
GTCATTTTTTGATTGAGGGAGATTTAAATCCTGATAATAGTGATGTGGACAAACTATTTATCCAGTTGGT
ACAAACCTACAATCAATTATTTGAAGAAAACCCTATTAACGCAAGTGGAGTAGATGCTAAAGCGATTCTT
TCTGCACGATTGAGTAAATCAAGACGATTAGAAAATCTCATTGCTCAGCTCCCCGGTGAGAAGAAAAATG
GCTTATTTGGGAATCTCATTGCTTTGTCATTGGGTTTGACCCCTAATTTTAAATCAAATTTTGATTTGGC
AGAAGATGCTAAATTACAGCTTTCAAAAGATACTTACGATGATGATTTAGATAATTTATTGGCGCAAATT
GGAGATCAATATGCTGATTTGTTTTTGGCAGCTAAGAATTTATCAGATGCTATTTTACTTTCAGATATCC
TAAGAGTAAATACTGAAATAACTAAGGCTCCCCTATCAGCTTCAATGATTAAACGCTACGATGAACATCA
TCAAGACTTGACTCTTTTAAAAGCTTTAGTTCGACAACAACTTCCAGAAAAGTATAAAGAAATCTTTTTT
GATCAATCAAAAAACGGATATGCAGGTTATATTGATGGGGGAGCTAGCCAAGAAGAATTTTATAAATTTA
TCAAACCAATTTTAGAAAAAATGGATGGTACTGAGGAATTATTGGTGAAACTAAATCGTGAAGATTTGCT
GCGCAAGCAACGGACCTTTGACAACGGCTCTATTCCCCATCAAATTCACTTGGGTGAGCTGCATGCTATT
TTGAGAAGACAAGAAGACTTTTATCCATTTTTAAAAGACAATCGTGAGAAGATTGAAAAAATCTTGACTT
TTCGAATTCCTTATTATGTTGGTCCATTGGCGCGTGGCAATAGTCGTTTTGCATGGATGACTCGGAAGTC
TGAAGAAACAATTACCCCATGGAATTTTGAAGAAGTTGTCGATAAAGGTGCTTCAGCTCAATCATTTATT
GAACGCATGACAAACTTTGATAAAAATCTTCCAAATGAAAAAGTACTACCAAAACATAGTTTGCTTTATG
AGTATTTTACGGTTTATAACGAATTGACAAAGGTCAAATATGTTACTGAAGGAATGCGAAAACCAGCATT
TCTTTCAGGTGAACAGAAGAAAGCCATTGTTGATTTACTCTTCAAAACAAATCGAAAAGTAACCGTTAAG
CAATTAAAAGAAGATTATTTCAAAAAAATAGAATGTTTTGATAGTGTTGAAATTTCAGGAGTTGAAGATA
GATTTAATGCTTCATTAGGTACCTACCATGATTTGCTAAAAATTATTAAAGATAAAGATTTTTTGGATAA
TGAAGAAAATGAAGATATCTTAGAGGATATTGTTTTAACATTGACCTTATTTGAAGATAGGGAGATGATT
GAGGAAAGACTTAAAACATATGCTCACCTCTTTGATGATAAGGTGATGAAACAGCTTAAACGTCGCCGTT
ATACTGGTTGGGGACGTTTGTCTCGAAAATTGATTAATGGTATTAGGGATAAGCAATCTGGCAAAACAAT
ATTAGATTTTTTGAAATCAGATGGTTTTGCCAATCGCAATTTTATGCAGCTGATCCATGATGATAGTTTG
ACATTTAAAGAAGACATTCAAAAAGCACAAGTGTCTGGACAAGGCGATAGTTTACATGAACATATTGCAA
ATTTAGCTGGTAGCCCTGCTATTAAAAAAGGTATTTTACAGACTGTAAAAGTTGTTGATGAATTGGTCAA
AGTAATGGGGCGGCATAAGCCAGAAAATATCGTTATTGAAATGGCACGTGAAAATCAGACAACTCAAAAG
GGCCAGAAAAATTCGCGAGAGCGTATGAAACGAATCGAAGAAGGTATCAAAGAATTAGGAAGTCAGATTC
TTAAAGAGCATCCTGTTGAAAATACTCAATTGCAAAATGAAAAGCTCTATCTCTATTATCTCCAAAATGG
AAGAGACATGTATGTGGACCAAGAATTAGATATTAATCGTTTAAGTGATTATGATGTCGATCACATTGTT
CCACAAAGTTTCCTTAAAGACGATTCAATAGACAATAAGGTCTTAACGCGTTCTGATAAAAATCGTGGTA
AATCGGATAACGTTCCAAGTGAAGAAGTAGTCAAAAAGATGAAAAACTATTGGAGACAACTTCTAAACGC
CAAGTTAATCACTCAACGTAAGTTTGATAATTTAACGAAAGCTGAACGTGGAGGTTTGAGTGAACTTGAT
AAAGCTGGTTTTATCAAACGCCAATTGGTTGAAACTCGCCAAATCACTAAGCATGTGGCACAAATTTTGG
ATAGTCGCATGAATACTAAATACGATGAAAATGATAAACTTATTCGAGAGGTTAAAGTGATTACCTTAAA
ATCTAAATTAGTTTCTGACTTCCGAAAAGATTTCCAATTCTATAAAGTACGTGAGATTAACAATTACCAT
CATGCCCATGATGCGTATCTAAATGCCGTCGTTGGAACTGCTTTGATTAAGAAATATCCAAAACTTGAAT
CGGAGTTTGTCTATGGTGATTATAAAGTTTATGATGTTCGTAAAATGATTGCTAAGTCTGAGCAAGAAAT
AGGCAAAGCAACCGCAAAATATTTCTTTTACTCTAATATCATGAACTTCTTCAAAACAGAAATTACACTT
GCAAATGGAGAGATTCGCAAACGCCCTCTAATCGAAACTAATGGGGAAACTGGAGAAATTGTCTGGGATA
AAGGGCGAGATTTTGCCACAGTGCGCAAAGTATTGTCCATGCCCCAAGTCAATATTGTCAAGAAAACAGA
AGTACAGACAGGCGGATTCTCCAAGGAGTCAATTTTACCAAAAAGAAATTCGGACAAGCTTATTGCTCGT
AAAAAAGACTGGGATCCAAAAAAATATGGTGGTTTTGATAGTCCAACGGTAGCTTATTCAGTCCTAGTGG
TTGCTAAGGTGGAAAAAGGGAAATCGAAGAAGTTAAAATCCGTTAAAGAGTTACTAGGGATCACAATTAT
GGAAAGAAGTTCCTTTGAAAAAAATCCGATTGACTTTTTAGAAGCTAAAGGATATAAGGAAGTTAAAAAA
GACTTAATCATTAAACTACCTAAATATAGTCTTTTTGAGTTAGAAAACGGTCGTAAACGGATGCTGGCTA
GTGCCGGAGAATTACAAAAAGGAAATGAGCTGGCTCTGCCAAGCAAATATGTGAATTTTTTATATTTAGC
TAGTCATTATGAAAAGTTGAAGGGTAGTCCAGAAGATAACGAACAAAAACAATTGTTTGTGGAGCAGCAT
AAGCATTATTTAGATGAGATTATTGAGCAAATCAGTGAATTTTCTAAGCGTGTTATTTTAGCAGATGCCA
ATTTAGATAAAGTTCTTAGTGCATATAACAAACATAGAGACAAACCAATACGTGAACAAGCAGAAAATAT
TATTCATTTATTTACGTTGACGAATCTTGGAGCTCCCGCTGCTTTTAAATATTTTGATACAACAATTGAT
CGTAAACGATATACGTCTACAAAAGAAGTTTTAGATGCCACTCTTATCCATCAATCCATCACTGGTCTTT
ATGAAACACGCATTGATTTGAGTCAGCTAGGAGGTGACGGGTCACCTAAGAAAAAACGAAAAGTTGAGGA
TCCTAAAAAGAAACGAAAAGTTGATAGCGGTTCAGAGACCCCAGGAACTAGCGAGAGCGCTACACCGGAA
TCGGCGGAAGCGGGTATCACCGGCACGTGGTACAACCAGTCTGGTTCTACCTTCACCGTTACCGCGGGTG
CGGACGGTAACCTGACCGGTCAGTACGAAAACCGTGCGCAGGGCACTGGTTGCCAGAACTCTCCGTACAC
CCTGACCGGTCGTTACAACGGTACCAAACTGGAATGGCGTGTTGAATGGAACAACTCTACCGAAAACTGC
CACTCTCGTACCGAATGGCGTGGTCAGTACCAGGGTGGTGCGGAAGCGCGTATCAACACCCAGTGGAACC
TGACCTACGAAGGTGGTTCTGGTCCGGCGACCGAACAGGGTCAGGACACCTTCACCAAAGTTAAACCGTC
TGCGGCGTCTTAAGCGGCCGCACTCGAGCACCACCACCACCACCACTGAGATCCGGCTGCTAACAAAGCC
CGAAAGGAAGCTGAGTTGGCTGCTGCCACCGCTGAGCAATAACTAGCATAACCCCTTGGGGCCTCTAAAC
GGGTCTTGAGGGGTTTTTTGCTGAAAGGAGGAACTATATCCGGATTGGCGAATGGG
[124 nt withheld, positions 8737-8860]
C
[91 nt withheld, positions 8862-8952]
A
[49 nt withheld, positions 8954-9002]
CCTTTGACGTTGGAGTCCACGTTCTTT
[37 nt withheld, positions 9030-9066]
ACCCTATCTCGGTCTATTCTTTTGATTTATAAGGGATTTTGCCGATTTCGGCCTATTGGTTAAAAAATGA
GCTGATTTAACAAAAATTTAACGCGAATTTTAACAAAATATTAACGCTTACAATTTAGGTGGCACTTTTC
GGGGAAATGTGCGCGGAACCCCTATTTGTTTATTTTTCTAAATACATTCAAATATGTATCCGCTCATGAA
TTAATTCTTAGAAAAACTCATCGAGCATCAAATGAAACTGCAATTTATTCATATCAGGATTATCAATACC
ATATTTTTGAAAAAGCCGTTTCTGTAATGAAGGAGAAAACTCACCGAGGCAGTTCCATAGGATGGCAAGA
TCCTGGTATCGGTCTGCGATTCCGACTCGTCCAACATCAATACAACCTATTAATTTCCCCTCGTCAAAAA
TAAGGTTATCAAGTGAGAAATCACCATGAGTGACGACTGAATCCGGTGAGAATGGCAAAAGTTTATGCAT
TTCTTTCCAGACTTGTTCAACAGGCCAGCCATTACGCTCGTCATCAAAATCACTCGCATCAACCAAACCG
TTATTCATTCGTGATTGCGCCTGAGCGAGACGAAATACGCGATCGCTGTTAAAAGGACAATTACAAACAG
GAATCGAATGCAACCGGCGCAGGAACACTGCCAGCGCATCAACAATATTTTCACCTGAATCAGGATATTC
TTCTAATACCTGGAATGCTGTTTTCCCGGGGATCGCAGTGGTGAGTAACCATGCATCATCAGGAGTACGG
ATAAAATGCTTGATGGTCGGAAGAGGCATAAATTCCGTCAGCCAGTTTAGTCTGACCATCTCATCTGTAA
CATCATTGGCAACGCTACCTTTGCCATGTTTCAGAAACAACTCTGGCGCATCGGGCTTCCCATACAATCG
ATAGATTGTCGCACCTGATTGCCCGACATTATCGCGAGCCCATTTATACCCATATAAATCAGCATCCATG
TTGGAATTTAATCGCGGCCTAGAGCAAGACGTTTCCCGTTGAATATGGCTCATAACACCCCTTGTATTAC
TGTTTATGTAAGCAGACAGTTTTATTGTTCATGACCAAAATCCCTTAACGTGAGTTTTCGTTCCACTGAG
CGTCAGACCCCGTAGAAAAGATCAAAGGATCTTCTTGAGATCCTTTTTTTCTGCGCGTAATCTGCTGCTT
GCAAACAAAAAAACCACCGCTACCAGCGGTGGTTTGTTTGCCGGATCAAGAGCTACCAACTCTTTTTCCG
AAGGTAACTGGCTTCAGCAGAGCGCAGATACCAAATACTGTCCTTCTAGTGTAGCCGTAGTTAGGCCACC
ACTTCAAGAACTCTGTAGCACCGCCTACATACCTCGCTCTGCTAATCCTGTTACCAGTGGCTGCTGCCAG
TGGCGATAAGTCGTGTCTTACCGGGTTGGACTCAAGACGATAGTTACCGGATAAGGCGCAGCGGTCGGGC
TGAACGGGGGGTTCGTGCACACAGCCCAGCTTGGAGCGAACGACCTACACCGAACTGAGATACCTACAGC
GTGAGCTATGAGAAAGCGCCACGCTTCCCGAAGGGAGAAAGGCGGACAGGTATCCGGTAAGCGGCAGGGT
CGGAACAGGAGAGCGCACGAGGGAGCTTCCAGGGGGAAACGCCTGGTATCTTTATAGTCCTGTCGGGTTT
CGCCACCTCTGACTTGAGCGTCGATTTTTGTGATGCTCGTCAGGGGGGCGGAGCCTATGGAAAAACGCCA
GCAACGCGGCCTTTTTACGGTTCCTGGCCTTTTGCTGGCCTTTTGCTCACATGTTCTTTCCTGCGTTATC
CCCTGATTCTGTGGATAACCGTATTACCGCCTTTGAGTGAGCTGATACCGCTCGCCGCAGCCGAACGACC
GAGCGCAGCGAGTCAGTGAGCGAGGAAGCGGAAG
Features (pLannotate 1.2.2; 22 found; start..end, strand, type, name):
      5..144     -  misc_feature   bom: basis of mobility region from pBR322
    246..437     -  CDS            rop: Rop protein, which maintains plasmids at low copy number; rop
    454..834     +  CDS            YPB1_ECOLX: Protein predicted: Swiss-Prot protein existence level 4. From Escherichia coli.
    906..1197    -  CDS            TcR (fragment): tetracycline efflux protein; tet; confers resistance to tetracycline
   1212..1233    -  protein_bind   CAP binding site: CAP binding activates transcription in the presence of cAMP. E. coli catabolite activator protein
   1246..2328    -  CDS            lacI: lac repressor; lacI; The lac repressor binds to the lac operator to inhibit transcription in E. coli. This inhibition can be relieved by adding lactose or isopropyl-β-D-thiogalactopyranoside (IPTG).
   2329..2406    -  promoter       lacI promoter: lacI
   2414..2693    -  CDS            TcR (fragment): tetracycline efflux protein; tet; confers resistance to tetracycline
   2715..2733    +  promoter       T7 promoter: promoter for bacteriophage T7 RNA polymerase
   2734..2758    +  protein_bind   lac operator: The lac repressor binds to the lac operator to inhibit transcription in E. coli. This inhibition can be relieved by adding lactose or isopropyl-β-D-thiogalactopyranoside (IPTG). lac repressor encoded by lacI
   2773..2795    +  RBS            RBS: efficient ribosome binding site from bacteriophage T7 gene 10 (Olins and Rangwala, 1989)
   2806..2823    +  CDS            6xHis: 6xHis affinity tag
   2827..3924    +  CDS            MBP: maltose binding protein from E. coli; malE (mutated); This version of the gene does not encode a signal sequence, so MBP will remain in the cytosol.
   3985..8088    +  CDS            cas9: CAS9_STRP1 - Also known as csn1 From Streptococcus pyogenes serotype M1.
   8194..8535    +  CDS            mSA: monomeric streptavidin/rhizavidin hybrid (Lim et al., 2013)
   8569..8586    +  CDS            9xHis (fragment): 9xHis affinity tag
   8596..8645    +  CDS            SET1 (fragment): solubility-enhancement tag derived from T7 phage gene 10B
   8653..8700    +  terminator     T7 terminator: transcription terminator for bacteriophage T7 RNA polymerase
   8737..9165    +  rep_origin     f1 ori (sequence partly withheld): f1 bacteriophage origin of replication; arrow indicates direction of (+) strand synthesis
   9218..9275    +  promoter       AmpR promoter (fragment): bla
   9284..10099   -  CDS            KanR: aminoglycoside phosphotransferase; aph(3')-Ia; confers resistance to kanamycin in bacteria or G418 (Geneticin®) in eukaryotes
  10221..10809   +  rep_origin     ori: high-copy-number ColE1/pMB1/pBR322/pUC origin of replication
