[The description below was written by a language model from this plasmid's Addgene catalogue record and pLannotate feature annotations shown in this document.]
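Description:
spCas9-NLS-MAV is a bacterial expression plasmid of about 11 kb, built on the pEC-K-MBP backbone, for producing recombinant Streptococcus pyogenes Cas9 fused to monoavidin. It is selected with kanamycin (aph(3')-Ia) and replicates from a ColE1/pBR322-type origin. The bom and rop elements are also present, consistent with the low copy number stated in the record. An f1 origin is annotated too, along with short tetracycline-resistance fragments and a partial AmpR promoter that appear to be backbone remnants.

Expression is driven by a T7 promoter with an adjacent lac operator and the T7 gene 10 ribosome binding site. The plasmid also carries lacI, so transcription is IPTG-inducible in hosts that supply T7 RNA polymerase. The open reading frame begins with a His6 tag and a cytosolic maltose-binding protein lacking its signal sequence, which aid purification and solubility. According to the record, a TEV protease site follows so that these tags can be removed. Next comes Cas9, then two SV40 nuclear localization signals and a 17-amino-acid linker, both listed in the catalogue but not called out individually in the feature table. The fusion ends with mSA, a monomeric streptavidin/rhizavidin hybrid. A His-tag fragment and a fragment of a solubility tag are annotated downstream of mSA, before the T7 terminator; whether they are translated is not stated. The insert lies between retained EcoRI and NotI sites and draws on three parental plasmids.

The associated study used the purified Cas9-monoavidin protein to bind biotinylated double-stranded donor DNA. This tethers the repair template to the nuclease to enhance homology-directed repair in mammalian cells.
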