Addgene plasmid #124212: spCas9-NLS-MAV
Purpose: SpCas9-NLS 17 amino acid linker to monoavidin (SpCas9-NLS-MAV)
Depositing lab: Uri David Akavia. Depositing organization: McGill University. Publication: Double-Stranded Biotinylated Donor Enhances Homology-Directed Repair in Combination with Cas9 Monoavidin in Mammalian Cells. Roche PJR, Gytz H, Hussain F, Cameron CJF, Paquette D, Blanchette M, Dostie J, Nagar B, Akavia UD. CRISPR J. 2018 Dec;1:414-430. doi: 10.1089/crispr.2018.0045. PubMed 31021244.
Backbone
  Vector backbone: pEC-K-MBP
  Backbone size w/o insert (bp): 5745
  Total vector size (bp): 10990
  Vector type: Bacterial Expression, CRISPR
Growth in bacteria
  Bacterial resistance: Kanamycin, 50 μg/mL
  Growth temperature: 37°C
  Growth strain: DH5alpha
  Copy number: Low Copy
Gene/Insert
  Gene/Insert name: cas9 (alt name: Csn1)
  Species: Streptococcus pyogenes
  Insert size (bp): 5745
  Promoter: T7
  Tag / fusion protein: MBP (N terminal on backbone); His6 (N terminal on backbone); two copies of SV40NLS (C terminal on insert); TEV Cleavage site (N terminal on insert)
  Cloning method: Restriction Enzyme; 5′ cloning site EcoRI (not destroyed); 3′ cloning site NotI (not destroyed)
  Sequencing primers: 5′ GATGAAGCCCTGAAAGACGCGCAG; 3′ GCTAGTTATTGCTCAGCGG
Resource information
  A portion of this plasmid was derived from a plasmid made by: pRSET-mSA (which we bought from Addgene), and pMJ915 and pMJ806 (which we got from our collaborator at McGill). All three of them contributed to the final plasmid.
Terms and licenses: Academic/Nonprofit Terms; Industry Terms: Not Available to Industry
How to cite: spCas9-NLS-MAV was a gift from Uri David Akavia (Addgene plasmid # 124212 ; http://n2t.net/addgene:124212 ; RRID:Addgene_124212)
